>Addgene plasmid #204732 | iF67 PB-Zim3-XTEN-dCas9-mScarlet-Bsd-Neo-mAmetrine | addgene full sequence | sequence record 403366 | Addgene Partial NGS Result
ATTAAGGCCGTGGAGGCCTTTTCCCCGTATCCCCCCAGGTGTCTGCAGGCTCAAAGAGCAGCGAGAAGCG
TTCAGAGGAAAGCGATCCCGTGCCACCTTCCCCGTGCCCGGGCTGTCCCCGCACGCTGCCGGCTCGGGGA
TGCGGGGGGAGCGCCGGACCGGAGCGGAGCCCCGGGCGGCTCGCTGCTGCCCCCTAGCGGGGGAGGGACG
TAATTACATCCCTGGGGGCTTTGGGGGGGGGCTGTCCCTCATAAAAGTTTTGTTACTTTATAGAAGAAAT
TTTGAGTTTTTGTTTTTTTTAATAAATAAATAAACATAAATAAATTGTTTGTTGAATTTATTATTAGTAT
GTAAGTGTAAATATAATAAAACTTAATATCTATTCAAATTAATAAATAAACCTCGATATACAGACCGATA
AAACACATGCGTCAATTTTACACATGATTATCTTTAACGTACGTCACAATATGATTATCTTTCTAGGGTT
AATCTAGCTGCGTGTTCTGCAGCGTGTCGAGCATCTTCATCTGCTCCATCACGCTGTAAAACACATTTGC
ACCGCGAGTCTGCCCGTCCTCCACGGGTTCAAAAACGTGAATGAACGAGGCGCGCTCACTGGCCGTCGTT
TTACAACGTCGTGACTGGGAAAACCCTGGCGTTACCCAACTTAATCGCCTTGCAGCACATCCCCCTTTCG
CCAGCTGGCGTAATAGCGAAGAGGCCCGCACCGATCGCCCTTCCCAACAGTTGCGCAGCCTGAATGGCGA
ATGGG
[124 nt withheld, positions 776-899]
C
[91 nt withheld, positions 901-991]
A
[49 nt withheld, positions 993-1041]
CCTTTGACGTTGGAGTCCACGTTCTTT
[37 nt withheld, positions 1069-1105]
ACCCTATCTCGGTCTATTCTTTTGATTTATAAGGGATTTTGCCGATTTCGGCCTATTGGTTAAAAAATGA
GCTGATTTAACAAAAATTTAACGCGAATTTTAACAAAATATTAACGCTTACAATTTAGGTGGCACTTTTC
GGGGAAATGTGCGCGGAACCCCTATTTGTTTATTTTTCTAAATACATTCAAATATGTATCCGCTCATGAG
ACAATAACCCTGATAAATGCTTCAATAATATTGAAAAAGGAAGAGTATGAGTATTCAACATTTCCGTGTC
GCCCTTATTCCCTTTTTTGCGGCATTTTGCCTTCCTGTTTTTGCTCACCCAGAAACGCTGGTGAAAGTAA
AAGATGCTGAAGATCAGTTGGGTGCACGAGTGGGTTACATCGAACTGGATCTCAACAGCGGTAAGATCCT
TGAGAGTTTTCGCCCCGAAGAACGTTTTCCAATGATGAGCACTTTTAAAGTTCTGCTATGTGGCGCGGTA
TTATCCCGTATTGACGCCGGGCAAGAGCAACTCGGTCGCCGCATACACTATTCTCAGAATGACTTGGTTG
AGTACTCACCAGTCACAGAAAAGCATCTTACGGATGGCATGACAGTAAGAGAATTATGCAGTGCTGCCAT
AACCATGAGTGATAACACTGCGGCCAACTTACTTCTGACAACGATCGGAGGACCGAAGGAGCTAACCGCT
TTTTTGCACAACATGGGGGATCATGTAACTCGCCTTGATCGTTGGGAACCGGAGCTGAATGAAGCCATAC
CAAACGACGAGCGTGACACCACGATGCCTGTAGCAATGGCAACAACGTTGCGCAAACTATTAACTGGCGA
ACTACTTACTCTAGCTTCCCGGCAACAATTAATAGACTGGATGGAGGCGGATAAAGTTGCAGGACCACTT
CTGCGCTCGGCCCTTCCGGCTGGCTGGTTTATTGCTGATAAATCTGGAGCCGGTGAGCGTGGGTCTCGCG
GTATCATTGCAGCACTGGGGCCAGATGGTAAGCCCTCCCGTATCGTAGTTATCTACACGACGGGGAGTCA
GGCAACTATGGATGAACGAAATAGACAGATCGCTGAGATAGGTGCCTCACTGATTAAGCATTGGTAACTG
TCAGACCAAGTTTACTCATATATACTTTAGATTGATTTAAAACTTCATTTTTAATTTAAAAGGATCTAGG
TGAAGATCCTTTTTGATAATCTCATGACCAAAATCCCTTAACGTGAGTTTTCGTTCCACTGAGCGTCAGA
CCCCGTAGAAAAGATCAAAGGATCTTCTTGAGATCCTTTTTTTCTGCGCGTAATCTGCTGCTTGCAAACA
AAAAAACCACCGCTACCAGCGGTGGTTTGTTTGCCGGATCAAGAGCTACCAACTCTTTTTCCGAAGGTAA
CTGGCTTCAGCAGAGCGCAGATACCAAATACTGTCCTTCTAGTGTAGCCGTAGTTAGGCCACCACTTCAA
GAACTCTGTAGCACCGCCTACATACCTCGCTCTGCTAATCCTGTTACCAGTGGCTGCTGCCAGTGGCGAT
AAGTCGTGTCTTACCGGGTTGGACTCAAGACGATAGTTACCGGATAAGGCGCAGCGGTCGGGCTGAACGG
GGGGTTCGTGCACACAGCCCAGCTTGGAGCGAACGACCTACACCGAACTGAGATACCTACAGCGTGAGCT
ATGAGAAAGCGCCACGCTTCCCGAAGGGAGAAAGGCGGACAGGTATCCGGTAAGCGGCAGGGTCGGAACA
GGAGAGCGCACGAGGGAGCTTCCAGGGGGAAACGCCTGGTATCTTTATAGTCCTGTCGGGTTTCGCCACC
TCTGACTTGAGCGTCGATTTTTGTGATGCTCGTCAGGGGGGCGGAGCCTATGGAAAAACGCCAGCAACGC
GGCCTTTTTACGGTTCCTGGCCTTTTGCTGGCCTTTTGCTCACATGTTCTTTCCTGCGTTATCCCCTGAT
TCTGTGGATAACCGTATTACCGCCTTTGAGTGAGCTGATACCGCTCGCCGCAGCCGAACGACCGAGCGCA
GCGAGTCAGTGAGCGAGGAAGCGGAAGAGCGCCCAATACGCAAACCGCCTCTCCCCGCGCGTTGGCCGAT
TCATTAATGCAGCTGGCACGACAGGTTTCCCGACTGGAAAGCGGGCAGTGAGCGCAACGCAATTAATGTG
AGTTAGCTCACTCATTAGGCACCCCAGGCTTTACACTTTATGCTTCCGGCTCGTATGTTGTGTGGAATTG
TGAGCGGATAACAATTTCACACAGGAAACAGCTATGACCATGATTACGCCAAGCGCGCCCGCCGGGTAAC
TCACGGGGTATCCATGTCCATTTCTGCGGCATCCAGCCAGGATACCCGTCCTCGCTGACGTAATATCCCA
GCGCCGCACCGCTGTCATTAATCTGCACACCGGCACGGCAGTTCCGGCTGTCGCCGGTATTGTTCGGGTT
GCTGATGCGCTTCGGGCTGACCATCCGGAACTGTGTCCGGAAAAGCCGCGACGAACTGGTATCCCAGGTG
GCCTGAACGAACAGTTCACCGTTAAAGGCGTGCATGGCCACACCTTCCCGAATCATCATGGTAAACGTGC
GTTTTCGCTCAACGTCAATGCAGCAGCAGTCATCCTCGGCAAACTCTTTCCATGCCGCTTCAACCTCGCG
GGAAAAGGCACGGGCTTCTTCCTCCCCGATGCCCAGATAGCGCCAGCTTGGGCGATGACTGAGCCGGAAA
AAAGACCCGACGATATGATCCTGATGCAGCTAGATTAACCCTAGAAAGATAGTCTGCGTAAAATTGACGC
ATGCATTCTTGAAATATTGCTCTCTCTTTCTAAATAGCGCGAATCCGTCGCTGTGCATTTAGGACATCTC
AGTCGCCGCTTGGAGCTCCCGTGAGGCGTGCTTGTCAATGCGGTAAGTGTCACTGATTTTGAACTATAAC
GACCGCGTGAGTCAAAATGACGCATGATTATCTTTTACGTGACTTTTAAGATTTAACTCATACGATAATT
ATATTGTTATTTCATGTTCTACTTACGTGATAACTTATTATATATATATTTTCTTGTTATAGAATCAGGG
ACAGCCCCCCCCCAAAGCCCCCAGGGATGTAATTACGTCCCTCCCCCGCTAGGGGGCAGCAGCGAGCCGC
CCGGGGCTCCGCTCCGGTCCGGCGCTCCCCCCGCATCCCCGAGCCGGCAGCGTGCGGGGACAGCCCGGGC
ACGGGGAAGGTGGCACGGGATCGCTTTCCTCTGAACGCTTCTCGCTGCTCTTTGAGCCTGCAGACACCTG
GGGGGATACGGGGAAAAAGCCATACCAAATAACTTCGTATAATGTATGCTATACGAAGTTATCCATAGAG
CCCACCGCATCCCCAGCATGCCTGCTATTGTCTTCCCAATCCTCCCCCTTGCTGTCCTGCCCCACCCCAC
CCCCCAGAATAGAATGACACCTACTCAGACAATGCGATGCAATTTCCTCATTTTATTAGGAAAGGACAGT
GGGAGTGGCACCTTCCAGGGTCAAGGAAGGCACGGGGGAGGGGCAAACAACAGATGGCTGGCAACTAGAA
GGCACAGAATTCCTATTACTTATACAGCTCGTCCATGCCGGGAGTGATCCCGGCGGCGGTAACGAACTCC
AGCAGGACCATGTGATCGCGCTGCTCGTTGGGGTCTTTGAACAGCTTGCTCTGGAAGCTCAGGTAGTGGT
TGTCAGGCAGCAGCACGGAGCCGTCGCCGATGGGGGTGTTCTGCTGGTACGCGTCGGCGAGCTGCACGCC
GCCGTCCTCGACGTTGTGCTCGATCTTGAAGTTCGCTTTGATGCCGTTCTTCTGCTTGTCGGCCGTGATA
TACGCGTCCCACACGTTCATGTTGTACTCCAGCTTGTGCCCCAGGATGTTGCCGTCCTCCTTGAAGTCGA
TGCCCTTCAGCTCGATGCGGTTCACCAGGGTGTCGCCCTCGAACTTCACCTCGGCGCGGGTCCTGTAGCT
GCCGTCGTCCTTGAAGGAGATGGTGCGCTCCTGGACGTAGCCTTCGGGCATGGCGGACTTGAAGAAGTCG
TGCTGCTTCATGTGGTCGGGGTAGCGGGCGAAGCACTGCACGCCGTAAGACAGGGTGGTCACGAGGGTGG
GCCAGGGCACGGGCAGCTTGCCGGAGGTGCAGATGAACTTCAGGGTCAGCTTGCCGTTGGTGGCATCGCC
CTCGCCCTCGCCGCGCACGCTGAACTTGTGGCCGTTTACGTCGCCGTCCAGCTCGACCAGGATGGGCACC
ACCCCGGTGAACAGCTCCTCGCCCTTGCTCACCATGAATTCGGGACCTGGATTCTCTTCGACATCCCCGC
AAGTCAGGAGAGAGCCCCGACCCTCAAAAAACTCGTCGAGGAGCCTGTAGAATGCAATCCTTTGGCTGTC
AGGTGCAGCAATCCCGTACAATACAAGAAATCGGTCGGCCCATTCCCCACCCAGCTCCTCGGCAATATCC
CTGGTTGCAAGAGCGATGTCCTGATAGCGATCAGCGACACCGAGTCTCCCGCAGTCTATGAACCCGGAAA
ATCTACCATTCTCGACCATAATATTTGGAAGGCATGCATCGCCATGCGTAACAACCAAGTCCTCACCATC
TGGCATCCGTGCTTTAAGTCTTGCAAACAACTCCGCGGGGGCGAGACCCTGATGTTCCTCATCCAAGTCA
TCCTGGTCTACAAGACCAGCCTCCATTCGGGTTCTAGCTCTCTCGATCCGATGTTTCGCTTGGTGGTCAA
ACGGGCAAGTCGCAGGGTCAAGCGTATGGAGGCGGCGCATAGCATCAGCCATAATAGACACCTTTTCTGC
AGGGGCAAGGTGGCTTGAGAGCAAGTCTTGTCCAGGCACCTCACCCAACAAAAGCCAATCTCTCCCGGCC
TCTGTCACAACGTCGAGAACCGCGGCGCAGGGCACCCCCGTGGTCGCAAGCCAAGAGAGGCGAGCCGCTT
CGTCTTGAAGCTCATTGAGGGCACCGCTCAAATCGGTTTTAACAAAAAGAACTGGGCGGCCTTGAGCGGA
GAGTCGAAAAACGGCGGCATCACTACACCCTATTGTCTGCTGAGCCCAATCGTAACCGAACAGTCTTTCA
ACCCATGCAGCCGGTGATCCAGCATGGAGCCCGTCTTGTTCGATCATCGGTCCCGGATTCTCTTCCACAT
CTCCACAGGTAAGGAGAGAACCTCGTCCCTCTGTACAATTTCGGGTATATTTGAGTGGAATGAGTTCTTC
AATCGTAGTTTTGACTAACTTGCCATTCATTTCTATTAACACAAAACAATCTGGTGCATAGTCTGAAATC
AACTCCCTACACATACCACAAGGACTTACCACTCGAATACTTCTATCTACTTCGTCAGAATAAGGGTGTC
TAACAGCTACAATCGTGTCAAAATCCTTTTGTCCATTGGAAACTGCACTACCAATCGCAATGGCTTCTGC
ACAAACAGTTACTCGTCCTATATACGCTTCAATATGTACTGCCGAAATGATTTCTCCTGTTTTAGTACGA
ATTGCCGCTCCCACATGATGTTTATTATCCTCATAAAGCATTGTAATCTTCTCTGTCGCTACTTCTACTA
ATTCCAGATCCTGCTGGGAGATGTTGAAGGTCTTCATGGTGGCGGCGGCCGCAAATCACGACACCTGAAA
TGGAAGAAAAAAACTTTGAACCACTGTCTGAGGCTTGAGAATGAACCAAGATCCAAACTCAAAAAGGGCA
AATTCCAAGGAGAATTACATCAAGTGCCAAGCTGGCCTAACTTCAGTCTCCACCCACTCAGTGTGGGGAA
ACTCCATCGCATAAAACCCCTCCCCCCAACCTAAAGACGACGTACTCCAAAAGCGCGAGAACTAATCGAG
GTGCCTGGACGGCGCCCGGTACTCCGTGGAGTCACATGAAGCGACGGCTGAGGACGGAAAGGCCCTTTTC
CTTTGTGTGGGTGACTCACCCGCCCGCTCTCCCGAGCGCCGCGTCCTCCATTTTGAGCTCCCTGCAGCAG
GGCCGGGAAGCGGCCATCTTTCCGCTCACGCAACTGGTGCCGACCGGGCCAGCCTTGCCGCCCAGGGCGG
GGCGATACACGGCGGCGCGAGGCCAGGCACCAGAGCAGGCCGGCCAGCTTGAGACTACCCCCGTCCGATT
CTCGGTGGCCGCGCTCGCAGGCCCCGCCTCGCCGAACATGTGCGCTGGGACGCACGGGCCCCGTCGCCGC
CCGCGGCCCCAAAAACCGAAATACCAGTGTGCAGATCTTGGCCCGCATTTACAAGACTATCTTGCCAGAA
AAAAAGCGTCGCAGCAGGTCATCAAAAATTTTAAATGGCTAGAGACTTATCGAAAGCAGCGAGACAGGCG
CGAAGGTGCCACCAGATTCGCACGCGGCGGCCCCAGCGCCCAGGCCAGGCCTCAACTCAAGCACGAGGCG
AAGGGGCTCCTTAAGCGCAAGGCCTCGAACTCTCCCACCCACTTCCAACCCGAAGCTCGGGATCAAGAAT
CACGTACTGCAGCCAGGTGGAAGTAATTCAAGGCACGCAAGGGCCATAACCCGTAAAGAGGCCAGGCCCG
CGGGAACCACACACGGCACTTACCTGTGTTCTGGCGGCAAACCCGTTGCGAAAAAGAACGTTCACGGCGA
CTACTGCACTTATATACGGTTCTCCCCCACCCTCGGGAAAAAGGCGGAGCCAGTACACGACATCACTTTC
CCAGTTTACCCCGCGCCACCTTCTCTAGGCACCGGTTCAATTGCCGACCCCTCCCCCCAACTTCTCGGGG
ACTGTGGGCGATGTGCGCTCTGCCCATAACTTCGTATAATGTATGCTATACGAAGTTATAATATTCTCAC
TGACTCCGTCCTGGAGTTGGATGAGAGATAATGGCCTTACGTTGTGCCAGGGGAGGGTCGGGCTGGATTT
AGCAAGATTTACCTTCTCCAAAGAGCGGTGCTGCAGTGGCACAGCTGCCCACGGAGGTGGGGGGGTCACC
GTCCCTGGAGGTGATGAAGAACTGTGGGGATGTGGCACTGAGGGACATGGCCAGTGGGCACGGTGGGTGG
GTTGGGGTTGGTCTTGGGGATCTTGGAGGGCTTTTCCAGCCTTCATGATTTGACGATTGTATGAACATCT
ACATGGCAATTCTCCAGCTGCCTGTCCCAGTCCTACTGACCCAGCTGTATCTCTCCAGGCAAGCTCTTCC
ACCCCTTCTGCTTGCATCCAGACACCATCAAACATGCAGGCTCAGACACAGGGACCAGCAGTGTCTGTGG
CCTTTTTGTGCTCCTCTCCATGCTGGGTTTTAACTTGCTCTTTGTCCTTCTATCCTATCTTCTTATCCTT
AAGGCTGTTCTGAACGCTGTGACTTGGAGAGTGTCCCAGAGCCCTCAACACCTGCATGTCCCACGTCCAT
GCTGTCCTGCACTTCCTTATCCCCAAGATCTGCCTCTCCGTGATGCACTGAATTGGCAAACATGTGTCAC
CCCAGACCAACAATGTCACAGCAAACTCCCCCTTGATAGGACAAGGGGGAATGGCTTTACACTGAGACAG
GGGAGGTTTGGGTTGGATATGAGGAGGCAGTTTTTCCCCCAGAGGGTGGTGACGCACTGAACAGGTTGCC
CAAGGAGGCTGTGGATGCCCCATCCCTGCAGGCATTCAAGGCCAGGCTGGATGTGGCTCTGGGCAGCCTG
GGCTGCTGGTTGATGACCCTGCACATAGCAGGGGGTTGGATCTGGATGAGCACTGTGCTCCTTTGCAACC
CAGGCCGTTCTATGATTCTGTCATTCTAAATCTCTCTTTCAGCCTAAAGCTTTTTCCCCGTATCCCCCCA
GGTGTCTGCAGGCTCAAAGAGCAGCGAGAAGCGTTCAGAGGAAAGCGATCCCGTGCCACCTTCCCCGTGC
CCGGGCTGTCCCCGCACGCTGCCGGCTCGGGGATGCGGGGGGAGCGCCGGACCGGAGCGGAGCCCCGGGC
GGCTCGCTGCTGCCCCCTAGCGGGGGAGGGACGTAATTACATCCCTGGGGGCTTTGGGGGGGGGCTGTCC
CCGTGAGCTCCACGTGCCTAGGGCACACGACCACAATTCCACTGAAAGCATTTTAATACGGAACTTGTCA
CTCCCAGGGAGCCTCCGCTCAGCCGGCAGTTGGTTCATTTCAATCCCCACGACAACCCTTCAAAGTGCAG
GGCAGACAGCAGGTGGCTCTGCCCAGGCGCCTGGATCACAGCCCGGCCTGCAGCCCTCACCTGGGCGCGG
GGAGACCCTGAGGACGCTCCTCCAGGCGGCGCTGGCCGGGGCCTGCGGACACGGACGGGCGGGCTGAGCT
CCGGGACCCCTCCCCGCGCCCCGCACCCCGCACCCCGCACCCCGCACCCCGCACCCGGCGCTCACCCGTC
CCAGCCCCGCCGCCCGCAGCCCCAGCTGCAACGCAGCCACCGCCGCCATCGCACCCGGCCCCGCGGGCGC
TTCCGGGACGCAGGAGGCATCTGCATCCGGGGCGCCGCTGAGTCCCGCCCAGAGCCCCGCCCCCGGCTCC
AGGTTCTGCGAGCGGCTTCCGCCGGGCTGCTCCGCGGGCGCGTCGGCCATGAGCGAGTTGCCGGGCGACG
TGCGGGCGTTTCTGCGGGAGCACCCGAGCCTGCGGCTCCAGACGGACGCCCGCAAGGTTCGCAGCGCGGG
AGGGGAACGGAGTGGCGGAGAAGGGCGCAGTTGGGATGAGGGGCTGAGGGGAGGGCAGGGGAGAGGAGAG
GGCAGGGGAGAGGGGAGAGGGGAGAGCAGGAGAGAGGGGAAGGCAGGGGAGAGGGCGCGGCGGGATCAGG
GGAGGAGAGGGAAGGGGGCGCGGCAGGAGGGGGCACCAGGGAGCGGAGCCCTGGCCCTCCTGACGTCCTG
CCCGCCCACGCGTCCGCAGGTGAGGTGCATCCTGACAGGTCACGAGCTGCCCTGCCGCCTGCCGGAGCTC
CAGGTCTACACCCGCGGCAAAAAGTACCAGCGGCTGGTCCGCGCCTCCCCGGCCTTCGACTATGCAGAGT
TCGAGCCGCACATCGTGCCCAGCACCAAGAACCCGTAGGTGGTCGGCGCGCCGACATTGATTATTGACTA
GTTATTAATAGTAATCAATTACGGGGTCATTAGTTCATAGCCCATATATGGAGTTCCGCGTTACATAACT
TACGGTAAATGGCCCGCCTGGCTGACCGCCCAACGACCCCCGCCCATTGACGTCAATAATGACGTATGTT
CCCATAGTAACGCCAATAGGGACTTTCCATTGACGTCAATGGGTGGAGTATTTACGGTAAACTGCCCACT
TGGCAGTACATCAAGTGTATCATATGCCAAGTACGCCCCCTATTGACGTCAATGACGGTAAATGGCCCGC
CTGGCATTATGCCCAGTACATGACCTTATGGGACTTTCCTACTTGGCAGTACATCTACGTATTAGTCATC
GCTATTACCATGGTCGAGGTGAGCCCCACGTTCTGCTTCACTCTCCCCATCTCCCCCCCCTCCCCACCCC
CAATTTTGTATTTATTTATTTTTTAATTATTTTGTGCAGCGATGGGGGCGGGGGGGGGGGGGGGSGCGCG
CCAGGCGGGGCGGGGCGGGGCGAGGGGCGGGGCGGGGCGAGGCGGAGAGGTGCGGCGGCAGCCAATCAGA
GCGGCGCGCTCCGAAAGTTTCCTTTTATGGCGAGGCGGCGGCGGCGGCGGCCCTATAAAAAGCGAAGCGC
GCGGCGGGCGGGAGTCGCTGCGCGCTGCCTTCGCCCCGTGCCCCGCTCCGCCGCCGCCTCGCGCCGCCCG
CCCCGGCTCTGACTGACCGCGTTACTCCCACAGGTGAGCGGGCGGGACGGCCCTTCTCCTCCGGGCTGTA
ATTAGCGCTTGGTTTAATGACGGCTTGTTTCTTTTCTGTGGCTGCGTGAAAGCCTTGAGGGGCTCCGGGA
GGGCCCTTTGTGCGGGGGGAGCGGCTCGGGGGGTGCGTGCGTGTGTGTGTGCGTGGGGAGCGCCGCGTGC
GGCTCCGCGCTGCCCGGCGGCTGTGAGCGCTGCGGGCGCGGCGCGGGGCTTTGTGCGCTCCGCAGTGTGC
GCGAGGGGAGCGCGGCCGGGGGCGGTGCCCCGCGGTGCGGGGGGGGCTGCGAGGGGAACAAAGGCTGCGT
GCGGGGTGTGTGCGTGGGGGGGTGAGCAGGGGGTGTGGGCGCGTCGGTCGGGCTGCAACCCCCCCTGCAC
CCCCCTCCCCGAGTTGCTGAGCACGGCCCGGCTTCGGGTGCGGGGCTCCGTACGGGGCGTGGCGCGGGGC
TCGCCGTGCCGGGCGGGGGGTGGCGGCAGGTGGGGGTGCCGGGCGGGGCGGGGCCGCCTCGGGCCGGGGA
GGGCTCGGGGGAGGGGCGCGGCGGCCCCCGGAGCGCCGGCGGCTGTCGAGGCGCGGCGAGCCGCAGCCAT
TGCCTTTTATGGTAATCGTGCGAGAGGGCGCAGGGACTTCCTTTGTCCCAAATCTGTGCGGAGCCGAAAT
CTGGGAGGCGCCGCCGCACCCCCTCTAGCGGGCGCGGGGCGAAGCGGTGCGGCGCCGGCAGGAAGGAAAT
GGGCGGGGAGGGCCTTCGTGCGTCGCCGCGCCGCCGTCCCCTTCTCCCTCTCCAGCCTCGGGGCTGTCCG
CGGGGGGACGGCTGCCTTCGGGGGGGACGGGGCAGGGCGGGGTTCGGCTTCTGGCGTGTGACCGGCGGCT
CTAGAGCCTCTGCTAACCATGTTCATGCCTTCTTCTTTTTCCTACAGCTCCTGGGCAACGTGCTGGTTAT
TGTGCTGTCTCATCATTTTGGCAAAGAAGGTACCTCGCGAGCCGCCACCATGAACAACTCTCAGGGCAGA
GTGACCTTCGAGGACGTGACCGTGAACTTCACCCAAGGCGAGTGGCAGAGACTGAACCCCGAGCAGAGAA
ACCTGTACCGGGACGTGATGCTGGAAAACTACAGCAACCTGGTGTCCGTCGGCCAGGGCGAGACAACAAA
GCCTGACGTGATCCTGCGGCTGGAACAGGGCAAAGAGCCTTGGCTGGAAGAGGAAGAGGTGCTCGGATCT
GGCAGAGCCGAGAAGAATGGCGACATCGGCGGACAGATCTGGAAGCCCAAGGACGTGAAAGAGTCTCTGA
GTGGCGGCTCAAGTGGCGGGTCTAGTGGGAGTGAAACGCCAGGGACTTCAGAATCAGCAACCCCGGAATC
ATCCGGCGGATCATCCGGTGGGTCTGTATACATGGACAAGAAGTACTCTATCGGCCTGGCCATCGGCACC
AATTCTGTTGGATGGGCCGTGATCACCGACGAGTACAAGGTGCCCAGCAAGAAATTCAAGGTGCTGGGCA
ACACCGACCGGCACAGCATCAAGAAGAATCTGATCGGCGCCCTGCTGTTCGACTCTGGCGAAACAGCCGA
AGCCACCAGACTGAAGAGAACCGCCAGACGGCGGTACACCAGAAGAAAGAACCGGATCTGCTACCTGCAA
GAGATCTTCAGCAACGAGATGGCCAAGGTGGACGACAGCTTCTTCCACAGACTGGAAGAGTCCTTCCTGG
TCGAGGAAGATAAGAAGCACGAGCGGCACCCCATCTTCGGCAACATCGTGGATGAGGTGGCCTACCACGA
GAAGTACCCTACCATCTACCACCTCCGGAAGAAACTGGTGGACAGCACCGACAAGGCCGACCTGAGACTG
ATCTATCTGGCCCTGGCTCACATGATCAAGTTCCGGGGCCACTTTCTGATCGAGGGCGACCTGAATCCTG
ACAACAGCGACGTGGACAAGCTGTTCATCCAGCTGGTGCAGACCTACAACCAGCTGTTCGAGGAAAACCC
CATCAACGCCAGCGGAGTGGATGCCAAGGCCATCCTGTCTGCCAGACTGAGCAAGAGCAGACGCCTGGAA
AACCTGATCGCTCAGCTGCCCGGCGAGAAGAAGAACGGCCTGTTCGGAAACCTGATTGCCCTGAGCCTGG
GCCTGACACCTAACTTCAAGAGCAACTTCGACCTGGCTGAGGACGCCAAACTGCAGCTGTCCAAGGACAC
CTACGACGACGACCTGGACAATCTGCTGGCCCAGATCGGCGATCAGTACGCCGACTTGTTTCTGGCCGCC
AAGAACCTGTCCGACGCCATCCTGCTGAGCGACATCCTGAGAGTGAACACCGAGATCACAAAGGCCCCTC
TGAGCGCCTCTATGATCAAGAGATACGACGAGCACCACCAGGATCTGACCCTGCTGAAGGCCCTCGTTAG
ACAGCAGCTGCCTGAGAAGTACAAAGAGATTTTCTTCGACCAGAGCAAGAACGGCTACGCCGGCTACATT
GATGGCGGAGCCAGCCAAGAGGAATTTTACAAGTTCATCAAGCCCATCCTTGAGAAGATGGACGGCACCG
AGGAACTGCTGGTCAAGCTGAACAGAGAGGACCTGCTGCGGAAGCAGCGGACCTTCGACAATGGCTCTAT
CCCTCACCAGATCCACCTGGGAGAGCTGCACGCCATTCTGCGGAGACAAGAGGACTTTTACCCATTCCTG
AAGGACAACCGGGAAAAGATTGAGAAGATCCTGACCTTCAGAATCCCCTACTACGTGGGACCACTGGCCA
GAGGCAATAGCAGATTCGCCTGGATGACCAGAAAGAGCGAGGAAACCATCACACCCTGGAACTTCGAGGA
AGTGGTGGACAAGGGCGCCAGCGCTCAGTCCTTCATCGAGCGGATGACCAACTTCGATAAGAACCTGCCT
AACGAGAAGGTGCTGCCCAAGCACAGCCTGCTGTACGAGTACTTCACCGTGTATAACGAGCTGACCAAAG
TGAAATACGTGACCGAGGGAATGAGAAAGCCCGCCTTTCTGAGCGGCGAGCAGAAAAAGGCCATTGTGGA
TCTGCTGTTCAAGACCAACCGGAAAGTGACAGTGAAGCAGCTGAAAGAGGACTACTTCAAGAAAATCGAG
TGCTTCGACAGCGTGGAAATCAGCGGCGTGGAAGATCGGTTCAATGCCAGCCTGGGCACATACCACGACC
TGCTGAAAATTATCAAGGACAAGGACTTCCTGGACAACGAAGAGAACGAGGACATCCTGGAAGACATCGT
GCTGACCCTGACACTGTTTGAGGACAGAGAGATGATCGAGGAACGGCTGAAAACATACGCCCACCTGTTC
GACGACAAAGTGATGAAGCAACTGAAGCGGCGGAGATACACCGGCTGGGGTAGACTGTCCCGGAAGCTGA
TCAACGGCATCCGGGATAAGCAGTCCGGCAAGACCATCCTGGACTTTCTGAAGTCCGACGGCTTCGCCAA
CAGAAACTTCATGCAGCTGATCCACGACGACAGCCTGACCTTTAAAGAGGACATCCAGAAAGCCCAGGTG
TCCGGCCAAGGCGATTCTCTGCACGAGCACATTGCCAACCTGGCCGGATCTCCCGCCATTAAGAAGGGCA
TCCTGCAGACCGTGAAGGTGGTGGACGAGCTTGTGAAAGTGATGGGCAGACACAAGCCCGAGAACATCGT
GATCGAAATGGCCAGAGAGAACCAGACCACACAGAAGGGCCAGAAGAACAGCCGCGAGAGAATGAAGCGG
ATCGAAGAGGGCATCAAAGAGCTGGGCAGCCAGATCCTGAAAGAACACCCCGTGGAAAACACCCAGCTGC
AGAACGAGAAGCTGTACCTGTACTACCTGCAGAATGGACGGGATATGTACGTGGACCAAGAGCTGGACAT
CAACCGGCTGTCCGACTACGATGTGGACGCTATCGTGCCCCAGTCTTTTCTGAAGGACGACTCCATCGAC
AACAAGGTCCTGACCAGAAGCGACAAGAACCGGGGCAAGAGCGATAACGTGCCCTCCGAAGAGGTGGTCA
AGAAGATGAAGAACTATTGGCGCCAGCTGCTGAATGCCAAGCTGATTACCCAGCGGAAGTTCGACAACCT
GACCAAGGCCGAAAGAGGCGGCCTGAGCGAACTGGATAAGGCCGGCTTCATCAAGAGACAGCTGGTGGAA
ACCCGGCAGATCACCAAACACGTGGCACAGATTCTGGACTCCCGGATGAACACTAAGTACGACGAGAACG
ACAAACTGATCCGGGAAGTGAAAGTCATCACCCTGAAGTCCAAGCTGGTGTCTGATTTCCGGAAGGATTT
CCAGTTCTACAAAGTGCGCGAGATCAACAACTACCATCACGCCCACGACGCCTACCTGAATGCCGTTGTT
GGAACAGCCCTGATCAAGAAGTATCCCAAGCTGGAAAGCGAGTTCGTGTACGGCGACTACAAGGTGTACG
ACGTGCGGAAGATGATCGCCAAGAGCGAGCAAGAGATTGGCAAGGCTACCGCCAAGTACTTTTTCTACTC
CAACATCATGAACTTTTTCAAGACAGAGATCACCCTGGCCAACGGCGAGATCCGGAAAAGACCCCTGATC
GAGACAAACGGCGAAACCGGGGAGATCGTGTGGGATAAGGGCAGAGATTTTGCCACAGTGCGGAAAGTGC
TGAGCATGCCCCAAGTGAATATCGTGAAGAAAACCGAGGTGCAGACAGGCGGCTTCAGCAAAGAGTCTAT
CCTGCCTAAGCGGAACAGCGACAAGCTGATCGCCCGGAAGAAGGACTGGGACCCAAAGAAGTACGGCGGC
TTCGATAGCCCTACCGTGGCCTATTCTGTGCTGGTGGTGGCCAAAGTGGAAAAGGGCAAGTCCAAGAAAC
TCAAGAGCGTGAAAGAACTGCTCGGCATCACCATCATGGAACGGTCCAGCTTTGAGAAGAACCCTATTGA
TTTCCTTGAGGCCAAGGGCTACAAAGAAGTGAAAAAGGACCTGATCATCAAGCTCCCCAAGTACTCCCTG
TTCGAGCTGGAAAATGGCCGGAAGCGGATGCTGGCTTCTGCTGGCGAACTGCAGAAGGGAAACGAACTGG
CCCTGCCTAGCAAATATGTGAACTTTCTGTACCTGGCCAGCCACTATGAGAAGCTGAAGGGCAGCCCCGA
GGACAATGAGCAAAAGCAGCTGTTTGTCGAGCAGCACAAGCACTACCTGGACGAGATCATCGAGCAGATC
AGCGAGTTCTCCAAGAGAGTGATCCTGGCTGACGCCAATCTGGACAAAGTGCTGTCCGCCTACAACAAGC
ACCGGGACAAGCCTATCAGAGAGCAGGCCGAGAATATCATCCACCTGTTTACCCTGACCAACCTGGGAGC
CCCTGCCGCCTTCAAGTACTTCGACACCACCATCGACCGGAAGCGCTACACCAGCACCAAAGAGGTTCTG
GACGCCACACTGATCCACCAGAGCATCACCGGCCTGTACGAGACAAGAATCGACCTGTCTCAGCTCGGCG
GCGATCCTCGAGGCTATCCCTATGACGTGCCCGATTATGCCAGCAGTGGCAGCGGCTCCCCCAAGAAAAA
ACGCAAGGTGGAAGATCCTAAGAAAAAGCGGAAAGTGGTTAACGGAAGTGGCGAGGGCAGAGGAAGTCTG
CTAACATGCGGTGACGTCGAGGAGAATCCTGGCCCACCTGCCGCTAAACGGGTCAAACTCGACGGCGGTT
CTGGAGGTCCTGCTGCAAAGCGCGTTAAGTTGGATGCTAGCATGGAATTTGTGTCTAAAGGGGAAGCAGT
CATTAAAGAGTTCATGCGCTTCAAAGTACACATGGAAGGAAGTATGAACGGGCACGAATTTGAAATAGAA
GGCGAAGGGGAAGGTCGGCCATACGAAGGGACGCAAACCGCGAAGTTGAAGGTTACAAAGGGAGGACCGT
TGCCCTTTAGCTGGGACATCCTGTCTCCACAGTTTATGTACGGTTCAAGAGCTTTTACTAAGCACCCCGC
TGACATCCCGGACTACTATAAACAGTCATTCCCCGAAGGATTCAAATGGGAGAGGGTCATGAATTTCGAG
GACGGAGGTGCTGTTACAGTTACGCAGGATACCTCACTTGAGGATGGCACGCTTATATATAAGGTGAAGC
TCCGCGGTACGAACTTTCCGCCGGACGGCCCCGTTATGCAGAAGAAGACGATGGGCTGGGAAGCCTCTAC
GGAACGCCTGTATCCTGAGGACGGTGTTCTGAAAGGGGATATTAAAATGGCCCTTCGGTTGAAAGATGGG
GGCCGCTATCTTGCGGACTTTAAGACCACCTACAAAGCAAAAAAGCCTGTCCAAATGCCCGGTGCATATA
ACGTCGATAGAAAACTTGATATAACCTCCCATAATGAAGATTACACAGTAGTCGAGCAGTACGAACGAAG
CGAAGGTCGGCACTCAACTGGAGGTATGGATGAATTGTATAAGTAGGATATCATGCCTAATTTTGAGTGT
ATTACTTTCGAAAATCAACCTCTGGATTACAAAATTTGTGAAAGATTGACTGGTATTCTTAACTATGTTG
CTCCTTTTACGCTATGTGGATACGCTGCTTTAATGCCTTTGTATCATGCTATTGCTTCCCGTATGGCTTT
CATTTTCTCCTCCTTGTATAAATCCTGGTTGCTGTCTCTTTATGAGGAGTTGTGGCCCGTTGTCAGGCAA
CGTGGCGTGGTGTGCACTGTGTTTGCTGACGCAACCCCCACTGGTTGGGGCATTGCCACCACCTGTCAGC
TCCTTTCCGGGACTTTCGCTTTCCCCCTCCCTATTGCCACGGCGGAACTCATCGCCGCCTGCCTTGCCCG
CTGCTGGACAGGGGCTCGGCTGTTGGGCACTGACAATTCCGTGGTGTTGTCGGGGAAATCATCGTCCTTT
CCTTGGCTGCTCGCCTATGTTGCCACCTGGATTCTGCGCGGGACGTCCTTCTGCTACGTCCCTTCGGCCC
TCAATCCAGCGGACCTTCCTTCCCGCGGCCTGCTGCCGGCTCTGCGGCCTCTTCCGCGTCTTCGCCTTCG
CCCTCAGACGAGTCGGATCTCCCTTTGGGCCGCCTCCCCGCATCGATACCGAGCGCTGGTCGACAGATCT
ACGGGTGGCATCCCTGTGACCCCTCCCCAGTGCCTCTCCTGGCCCTGGAAGTTGCCACTCCAGTGCCCAC
CAGCCTTGTCCTAATAAAATTAAGTTGCATCATTTTGTCTGACTAGGTGTCCTTCTATAATATTATGGGG
TGGAGGGGGGTGGTATGGAGCAAGGGGCAAGTTGGGAAGACAACCTGTAGGGCCTGCGGGGTCTATTGGG
AACCAAGCTGGAGTGCAGTGGCACAATCTTGGCTCACTGCAATCTCCGCCTCCTGGGTTCAAGCGATTCT
CCTGCCTCAGCCTCCCGAGTTGTTGGGATTCCAGGCATGCATGACCAGGCTCAGCTAATTTTTGTTTTTT
TGGTAGAGACGGGGTTTCACCATATTGGCCAGGCTGGTCTCCAACTCCTAATCTCAGGTGATCTACCCAC
CTTGGCCTCCCAAATTGCTGGGATTACAGGCGTGAACCACTGCTCCCTTCCCTGTCCTTGTTTAAACGCG
ATCGCTTA
Features (pLannotate 1.2.2; 29 found; start..end, strand, type, name):
    495..614     -  CDS            B (fragment): PORTL_LAMBD - Experimental evidence at protein level: Swiss-Prot protein existence level 1. Forms the portal vertex of the capsid (PubMed:6228056, PubMed:6232391). This portal plays critical roles in head assembly, genome packaging, neck/tail attachment, and genome ejection (Probable). The portal protein multimerizes as a single ring-shaped homododecamer arranged around a central channel (PubMed:6232391). Binds to the terminase subunits to form the packaging machine (PubMed:7799432). From Escherichia phage lambda (Bacteriophage lambda).
    616..771     +  CDS            lacZα (fragment): LacZα fragment of β-galactosidase; lacZ fragment
    776..1204    +  rep_origin     f1 ori (sequence partly withheld): f1 bacteriophage origin of replication; arrow indicates direction of (+) strand synthesis
   1257..1361    +  promoter       AmpR promoter: bla
   1362..2222    +  CDS            AmpR: β-lactamase; bla; confers resistance to ampicillin, carbenicillin, and related antibiotics
   2393..2981    +  rep_origin     ori: high-copy-number ColE1/pMB1/pBR322/pUC origin of replication
   3164..3256    +  CDS            lacI (fragment): lac repressor; lacI; The lac repressor binds to the lac operator to inhibit transcription in E. coli. This inhibition can be relieved by adding lactose or isopropyl-β-D-thiogalactopyranoside (IPTG).
   3269..3290    +  protein_bind   CAP binding site: CAP binding activates transcription in the presence of cAMP. E. coli catabolite activator protein
   3305..3335    +  promoter       lac promoter: promoter for the E. coli lac operon
   3339..3361    +  protein_bind   lac operator (fragment): The lac repressor binds to the lac operator to inhibit transcription in E. coli. This inhibition can be relieved by adding lactose or isopropyl-β-D-thiogalactopyranoside (IPTG). lac repressor encoded by lacI
   3397..3864    -  CDS            B (fragment): PORTL_LAMBD - Experimental evidence at protein level: Swiss-Prot protein existence level 1. Forms the portal vertex of the capsid (PubMed:6228056, PubMed:6232391). This portal plays critical roles in head assembly, genome packaging, neck/tail attachment, and genome ejection (Probable). The portal protein multimerizes as a single ring-shaped homododecamer arranged around a central channel (PubMed:6232391). Binds to the terminase subunits to form the packaging machine (PubMed:7799432). From Escherichia phage lambda (Bacteriophage lambda).
   4424..4457    -  protein_bind   loxP: Cre-mediated recombination occurs in the 8-bp core sequence (GCATACAT). Cre recombinase
   4458..4682    -  polyA_signal   bGH poly(A) signal: bovine growth hormone polyadenylation signal
   4694..5410    -  CDS            mAmetrine: mAmetrine is a basic (constitutively fluorescent) long stokes shift fluorescent protein published in 2008, derived from Aequorea victoria. It is reported to be a very rapidly-maturing monomer with moderate acid sensitivity.
   5471..6262    -  CDS            neo: KKA2_KLEPN - Also known as kan, nptII. Experimental evidence at protein level: Swiss-Prot protein existence level 1. Resistance to kanamycin, neomycin, paromomycin, ribostamycin, butirosin and gentamicin B. From Klebsiella pneumoniae.
   6323..6742    -  CDS            bsr: BSR_BACCE - Experimental evidence at protein level: Swiss-Prot protein existence level 1. Catalyzes the deamination of the cytosine moiety of the antibiotics blasticidin S, cytomycin and acetylblasticidin S. From Bacillus cereus.
   6761..7921    -  promoter       EF-1α promoter: strong constitutive promoter for human elongation factor EF-1α
   7921..7954    -  protein_bind   loxP: Cre-mediated recombination occurs in the 8-bp core sequence (GCATACAT). Cre recombinase
   8493..8621    +  CDS            OR51A4 (fragment): O51A4_HUMAN - Experimental evidence at transcript level: Swiss-Prot protein existence level 2. Odorant receptor. From Homo sapiens (Human).
   9339..9554    -  CDS            SURF1 (fragment): SURF1_HUMAN - Also known as SURF-1. Experimental evidence at protein level: Swiss-Prot protein existence level 1. Component of the MITRAC (mitochondrial translation regulation assembly intermediate of cytochrome c oxidase complex) complex, that regulates cytochrome c oxidase assembly. From Homo sapiens (Human).
   9961..10167   +  CDS            Surf2 (fragment): SURF2_MOUSE - Also known as Surf-2. Experimental evidence at protein level: Swiss-Prot protein existence level 1. From Mus musculus (Mouse).
  10188..10567   +  enhancer       CMV enhancer: human cytomegalovirus immediate early enhancer
  10569..10845   +  promoter       chicken β-actin promoter: No description available
  10846..11862   +  intron         chimeric intron: chimera between introns from chicken β-actin and rabbit β-globin
  11935..12237   +  CDS            ZIM3 (fragment): ZIM3_HUMAN - Also known as ZNF657. Experimental evidence at protein level: Swiss-Prot protein existence level 1. May be involved in transcriptional regulation. From Homo sapiens (Human).
  12337..16440   +  CDS            cas9: CAS9_STRP1 - Also known as csn1 From Streptococcus pyogenes serotype M1.
  16696..17388   +  CDS            mScarlet: mScarlet is a basic (constitutively fluorescent) red fluorescent protein published in 2016, derived from synthetic construct. It has moderate acid sensitivity.
  17428..18016   +  misc_feature   WPRE: woodchuck hepatitis virus posttranscriptional regulatory element
  18048..18524   +  polyA_signal   hGH poly(A) signal: human growth hormone polyadenylation signal
