[The description below was written by a language model from this plasmid's Addgene catalogue record and pLannotate feature annotations shown in this document.]
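Description:
iF67 PB-Zim3-XTEN-dCas9-mScarlet-Bsd-Neo-mAmetrine is a mammalian expression plasmid of about 18.5 kb, built by Gibson cloning on the M54 backbone, for constitutive CRISPR interference. The "PB" prefix indicates a piggyBac transposon design for genomic integration, although the automated feature table does not annotate the transposon terminal repeats. In bacteria it is maintained as a high-copy plasmid through a ColE1/pUC-type origin with ampicillin resistance. An f1 origin, lac promoter/operator remnants and short lambda-derived fragments are also present as backbone sequence.

The payload consists of two divergently oriented cassettes. In the first, a CAG promoter (CMV enhancer, chicken β-actin promoter and chimeric intron) drives the KRAB-containing repressor portion of human ZIM3, joined by an XTEN linker to catalytically dead Streptococcus pyogenes Cas9. According to the insert name, this fusion carries an HA tag and two SV40 nuclear localisation signals. A T2A peptide then separates it from mScarlet bearing two myc-type nuclear localisation signals, so that nuclear red fluorescence reports effector expression. A WPRE and the hGH polyadenylation signal complete this unit. In the second cassette, an EF-1α promoter expresses blasticidin resistance, neomycin resistance and mAmetrine as a single T2A-linked polyprotein terminated by the bGH poly(A) signal. This cassette is flanked by loxP sites, which should allow Cre to excise the selection markers after stable lines are made. Fragments matching human and mouse SURF-locus sequence lie upstream of the CAG promoter and may be a chromatin-opening or insulating element, but the record does not identify them.

Coming from an iPSC-focused neurodegeneration initiative, the plasmid is suited to generating stable CRISPRi cell lines for guide RNA-directed gene knockdown. No guide RNA cassette is annotated, so guides must be supplied separately.
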