Addgene plasmid #204732: iF67 PB-Zim3-XTEN-dCas9-mScarlet-Bsd-Neo-mAmetrine
Purpose: Constitutive CRISPRi by Zim3-dCas9
Depositing lab: iPSC Neurodegenerative Disease Initiative (iNDI) & Michael Ward. Depositing organization: National Institute of Neurological Disorders and Strokes (NINDS).
Backbone
  Vector backbone: M54
  Vector type: Mammalian Expression
  Selectable markers: Blasticidin ; Neomycin
Growth in bacteria
  Bacterial resistance: Ampicillin, 100 μg/mL
  Growth temperature: 37°C
  Growth strain: DH5alpha
  Copy number: High Copy
Gene/Insert
  Gene/Insert name: Zim3-dCas9 (alt name: PB-CAG(Zim3-XTENsion-dCas9-HA-2(svNLS)-T2A-2(mycNLS)-mScarlet-WPRE-pA)-EF1a(Bsd-T2A-NeoR-T2A-mAmetrine-pA))
  Species: Synthetic
  Cloning method: Gibson Cloning
Terms and licenses: Academic/Nonprofit Terms; Industry Terms: Not Available to Industry
How to cite: iF67 PB-Zim3-XTEN-dCas9-mScarlet-Bsd-Neo-mAmetrine was a gift from iPSC Neurodegenerative Disease Initiative (iNDI) & Michael Ward (Addgene plasmid # 204732 ; http://n2t.net/addgene:204732 ; RRID:Addgene_204732)
